>Addgene plasmid #146429 | pAc5.1B-lambdaN-HA-DmGW182-11xmut_G | depositor full sequence | sequence record 288874 | Full Sequence
CTTCAAGGAATTAATTCTATATTCTAAAAACACAAATGATACTTCTAAAAAAAATCATGAATGGCATCAA
CTCTGAATCAAATCTTTGCAGATGCACCTACTTCTCATTTCCACTGTCACATCATTTTTCCAGATCTCGC
TGCCTGTTATGTGGCCCACAAACCAAGACACGTTTTATGGCCATTAAAGCTGGCTGATCGTCGCCAAACA
CCAAATACATATCAATATGTACATTCGAGAAAGAAGCGATCAAAGAAGCGTCTTCGGGCGAGTAGGAGAA
TGCGGAGGAGAAGGAGAACGAGCTGATCTAGTATCTCTCCACAATCCAATGCCAACTGACCAACTGGCCA
TATTCGGAGCAATTTGAAGCCAATTTCCATCGCCTGGCGATCGCTCCATTCTTGGCTATATGTTTTTCAC
CGTTCCCGGGGCCATTTTCAAAGACTCGTCGGTAAGATAAGATTGTGTCACTCGCTGTCTCTCTTCATTT
GTCGAAGAATGCTGAGGAATTTCGCGATGACGTCGGCGAGTATTTTGAAGAATGAGAATAATTTGTATTT
ATACGAAAATCAGTTAGTGGAATTTTCTACAAAAACATGTTATCTATAGATAATTTTGTTGCAAAATATG
TTGACTATGACAAAGATTGTATGTATATACCTTTAATGTATTCTCATTTTCTTATGTATTTATAATGGCA
ATGATGATACTGATGATATTTTAAGATGATGCCAGACCACAGGCTGATTTCTGCGTCTTTTGCCGAACGC
AGTGCATGTGCGGTTGTTGTTTTTTGGAATAGTTTCAATTTTCGGACTGTCCGCTTTGATTTCAGTTTCT
TGGCTTATTCAAAAAGCAAAGTAAAGCCAAAAAAGCGAGATGGCAATACCAAATGCGGCAAAACGGTAGT
GGAAGGAAAGGGGTGCGGGGCAGCGGAAGGAAGGGTGGGGCGGGGCGTGGCGGGGTCTGTGGCTGGGCGC
GACGTCACCGACGTTGGAGCCACTCCTTTGACCATGTGTGCGTGTGTGTATTATTCGTGTCTCGCCACTC
GCCGGTTGTTTTTTTCTTTTTATCTCGCTCTCTCTAGCGCCATCTCGTACGCATGCTCAACGCACCGCAT
GTTGCCGTGTCCTTTATGCGTCATTTTGGCTCGAAATAGGCAATTATTTAAACAAAGATTAGTCAACGAA
AACGCTAAAATAAATAAGTCTACAATATGGTTACTTATTGCCATGTGTGTGCAGCCAACGATAGCAACAA
AAGCAACAACACAGTGGCTTTCCCTCTTTCACTTTTTGTTTGCAAGCGCGTGCGAGCAAGACGGCACGAC
CGGCAAACGCAATTACGCTGACAAAGAGCAGACGAAGTTTTGGCCGAAAAACATCAAGGCGCCTGATACG
AATGCATTTGCAATAACAATTGCGATATTTAATATTGTTTATGAAGCTGTTTGACTTCAAAACACACAAA
AAAAAAAATAAAACAAATTATTTGAAAGAGAATTAGGAATCGGACAGCTTATCGTTACGGGCTAACAGCA
CACCGAGACGAAATAGCTTACCTGACGTCACAGCCTCTGGAAGAACTGCCGCCAAGCAGAGAGAGAGAGA
AAAAGAGGGAGAGCAGCTTAGACCGCATGTGCTTGTGTGTGAGGCGTCTCTCTCTTCGTCTCCTGTTTGC
GCAAACGCATAGACTGCACTGAGAAAATCGATTACCTATTTTTTATGAATGAATATTTGCACTATTACTA
TTCAAAACTATTAAGATAGCAATCACATTCAATAGCCAAATACTATACCACCTGAGCGATGCAACGAAAT
GATCAATTTGAGCAAAAATGCTGCATATTTAGGACGGCATCATTATAGAAATGCTTCTTGCTGTGTACTT
TTCTCTCGTCTGGCAGCTGTTTCGCCGTTATTGTTAAAACCGGCTTAAGTTAGGTGTGTTTTCTACGACT
AGTGATGCCCCTACTAGAAGATGTGTGTTGCACAAATGTCCCTGAATAACCAATTTGAAGTGCAGATAGC
AGTAAACGTAAGCTAATATGAATATTATTTAACTGTAATGTTTTAATATCGCTGGACATTACTAATAAAC
CCACTATAAACACATGTACATATGTATGTTTTGGCATACAATGAGTAGTTGGGGAAAAAATGTGTAAAAG
CACCGTGACCATCACAGCATAAAGATAACCAGCTGAAGTATCGAATATGAGTAACCCCCAAATTGAATCA
CATGCCGCAACTGATAGGACCCATGGAAGTACACTCTTCATGGCGATATACAAGACACACACAAGCACGA
ACACCCAGTTGCGGAGGAAATTCTCCGTAAATGAAAACCCAATCGGCGAACAATTCATACCCATATATGG
TAAAAGTTTTGAACGCGACTTGAGAGCGGAGAGCATTGCGGCTGATAAGGTTTTAGCGCTAAGCGGGCTT
TATAAAACGGGCTGCGGGACCAGTTTTCATATCACTACCGTTTGAGTTCTTGTGCTGTGTGGATACTCCT
CCCGACACAAAGCCGCTCCATCAGCCAGCAGTCGTCTAATCCAGAGACCCCGGATCGGGGTACCCAACAT
GGACGCACAAACACGACGACGTGAGCGTCGCGCTGAGAAACAAGCTCAATGGAAAGCTGCAAACGGTGGA
TCTCCTCCAAGCTTGATGGCTTACCCATACGATGTTCCAGATTACGCTATGCGTGAAGCCCTTTTTTCCC
AAGATGCCGCGGCCTGTCAGCATGTTAACCAGGATACTAATTGGGAAGTTCCCAGTTCGCCAGAACCAGC
CAATAAGGATGCACCCGGTCCACCAATGTGGAAGCCAAGCATTAACAATGGTACTGATCTTTGGGAGTCC
AATTTGAGAAACGGAGGTCAGCCGGCCGCACAGCAAGTTCCAAAGCCGTCGGCGGCTCATACACCATCCT
CTAACTTAGGTGGAACAGCAGCTGAGGACGACGATGGCGCCGATAGTAGTAGTGTGTGGACTGGAGGAGC
TGTTAGCAACGCGGGATCCGGAGCTGCAGTGGGAGTAAACCAAGCCGGAGTTAATGTCGGTCCAGGCGGT
GTTGTTTCGTCTGGCGGACCTCAGGCGGCACAAGGTGTCGTTGGCGTCGGACTTGGATCAACTGGAGGTA
ACGGGTCAAGCAATATAACTGGATCGTCTGGAGTCGCAACAGGTAGTAGCGGAAACTCCAGCAACGCTGG
TAACGCTGCGGCAGACCCTCGTGAAATACGCCCTTTGGGAGTTGGTGGCTCCATGGATATTCGAAATGTT
GAACATCGCGGCGGTAACGGTTCTGGAGCAACTTCGAGCGATCCACGAGACATTCGCATGATCGATCCGC
GTGACCCTATTCGAGGAGATCCCCGTGGAATATCTGGTCGTCTTAATGGGACCTCTGAAATGGCCGCTCA
TCATCCACAAATGTCCCATAACCAGTTGCAAGGTATCAACAAAATGGTTGGTCAAAGTGTAGCAACTGCC
AGCACCAGTGTCGGAACATCTGGCTCGGGCATCGGTCCTGGAGGTCCCGGTCCTAGTACAGTATCAGGCA
ATATCCCAACACAGGCGGCGCCTGCTCAACCGGTAAGCGTTGGTGTAAGTGGTCCCAAAGACATGTCAAA
ACAGATAAGTGCAGCGGAGGAACCATCACCACCGCCTCAGCGTCGCAGTATTCCTAACTACGATGATGGT
ACATCGTTGGCGGCTCAGCAAACTCGTGTTCCCGCTGCAAGCGGTCACTGGAAAGACATGACTGATTCGA
TAGGTCGTAGTAGTCATCTCATGCGTGGCCAAAGCCAAACGGGAGGTATAGGAATAGCCGGCGTTGGAAA
TAGCAATGTTCCAGTGGGAGCCAATCCAAGTAATCCTATAAGCAGTGTAGTTGGACCTCAAGCCCGGATT
CCATCTGTGGGCGGCGTACAACACAAACCAGACGGCGGCGCTATGTGGGTGCATTCCGGCAATGTAGGTG
GCAGAAATAATGTTGCTGCTGTTACTACTGCAGCGGATGACACTCATAGCGTTAATGTCGGCGCTCCCAG
CAGTGGCAGTGTATCCAGCAACAATTGGGTTGATGACAAGTCCAACTCAACCTTGGCACAAAACTCTTGG
AGCGACCCGGCCCCTGTTGGAGTTAGTGCCGCGAATAAGCAAAGCAAACCGCCAAGCAATAGTGCTTCAT
CAGGTTGGAGCACTGCTGCGGGCGTGGTGGATGGGGTTGATCTAGGATCTGAGTGGAACACGCACGGGGG
GATTATTGGAAAATCTCAGCAACAACAAAAACTAGCGGGACTTAACGTGGGAATGGTGAACGTAATTAAC
GCGGAGATCATTAAGCAAAGCAAGCAATACAGGATCCTTGTCGAGAACGGCTTTAAAAAGGAAGATGTAG
AGCGGGCATTAGTGATTGCTAATATGAACATCGAAGAGGCAGCCGATATGCTCCGTGCCAACTCATCCCT
ATCAATGGATGGTTGGCGTCGACATGATGAGTCCCTTGGATCTTATGCCGACCACAATAGTTCAACAAGC
AGCGGTGGATTTGCTGGTCGTTACCCGGTCAACAGTGGACAACCTTCAATGTCCTTTCCTCATAATAACC
TTATGAATAACATGGGAGGTACCGCTGTTACTGGAGGTAACAACAATACAAACATGACAGCTTTACAGGT
GCAAAAGTATTTAAATCAAGGGCAACATGGTGTCGCTGTTGGACCGCAAGCCGTTGGTAATTCTTCAGCA
GTATCTGTCGGATTTGGTCAGAACACGTCTAACGCAGCAGTGGCAGGAGCAGCCTCTGTAAATATAGCAG
CAAATACAAACAACCAACCGTCTGGTCAGCAAATTCGCATGCTAGGCCAGCAAATTCAGTTGGCCATTCA
TAGTGGTTTCATATCTAGTCAGATATTGACTCAACCGCTAACTCAAACAACCCTTAACCTTTTAAACCAA
CTTCTTAGCAATATTAAGCATCTCCAGGCTGCGCAGCAATCCCTTACCCGCGGGGGAAATGTCAATCCAA
TGGCAGTGAATGTGGCTATATCTAAATACAAGCAGCAAATCCAGAATTTACAGAACCAGATAAATGCACA
ACAGGCTGTGTATGTAAAACAGCAAAATATGCAACCAACTTCACAACAACAACAGCCCCAACAACAGCAA
CTTCCTTCTGTTCATCTAAGTAACTCAGGCAACGACTATTTAAGAGGTCACGATGCAATAAATAATTTGC
AAAGCAACTTTTCTGAGCTCAATATTAATAAGCCAAGTGGATATCAAGGAGCGTCCAATCAACAATCCCG
ATTAAATCAGTGGAAGCTTCCAGTATTAGATAAGGAGATCAACTCTGACAGTACGGAATTTTCTCGTGCC
CCAGGTGCAACGAAACAAAATTTGACGGCCAACACAAGCAACATAAACTCTTTGGGTCTTCAAAACGATA
GTACATGGTCAACTGGACGCAGTATTGGTGACGGTTGGCCTGATCCCTCATCTGATAACGAGAATAAAGA
CTGGTCTGTTGCTCAGCCAACTTCAGCAGCAACTGCTTACACTGATCTGGTCCAAGAGTTTGAGCCAGGC
AAGCCATGGAAGGGTTCACAGATCAAAAGCATAGAAGATGATCCCAGCATTACACCAGGAAGCGTTGCTA
GATCTCCATTGTCTATTAATTCGACGCCAAAAGATGCTGACATATTTGCCAATACCGGTAAAAATTCACC
GACTGATTTACCGCCACTAAGTTTATCGTCGTCTACATGGAGTTTTAATCCAAACCAAAATTATCCGAGT
CACAGTTGGTCTGACAATAGTCAACAATGTACCGCCACTTCGGAGCTTTGGACAAGCCCGCTAAATAAAT
CATCGTCTCGAGGTCCCCCGCCAGGATTGACTGCCAATTCAAATAAATCTGCAAATAGTAATGCGTCAAC
GCCAACAACTATTACCGGAGGTGCGAATGGATGGTTACAGCCTCGAAGTGGCGGTGTTCAAACCACAAAC
ACTAATTGGACAGGTGGTAACACCACTTGGGGCTCCAGTTGGTTGCTTTTGAAAAATCTAACAGCACAGA
TTGATGGTCCTACTTTGCGTACACTGTGTATGCAGCATGGGCCCCTTGTCAGCTTTCACCCGTATTTGAA
CCAAGGAATTGCCTTATGTAAATATACTACTCGTGAGGAGGCGAACAAGGCGCAAATGGCGTTAAACAAC
TGTGTCCTCGCCAACACCACAATATTTGCTGAATCTCCCAGCGAGAACGAGGTGCAAAGCATTATGCAGC
ACTTACCACAAACTCCTTCCTCTACAAGCTCTAGTGGAACTAGTGGTGGCAACGTCGGAGGCGTCGGCAC
TTCAGCCAATAATGCAAACAGTGGTTCTGCAGCTTGTCTGTCCGGAAACAATAGCGGCAACGGAAACGGC
AGCGCGAGCGGCGCCGGCAGCGGCAACAATGGCAACAGTAGCTGCAACAACAGTGCCGCCGGGGGGGGCA
GCAGCAGCAACAACACGATTACCACTGTAGCAAATTCGAATCTTGTTGGTTCTAGTGGCTCTGTCTCAAA
TTCCTCTGGCGTTACTGCTAACTCTAGTACTGTTTCTGTAGTTAGTTGTACAGCGAGTGGGAATTCCATA
AATGGGGCAGGTACTGCAAACAGTTCTGGTTCAAAGAGTAGTGCAAACAATTTAGCTAGCGGCCAGTCTA
GCGCTTCTAACTTAACTAATAGCACCAATTCAACATGGCGACAAACTAGCCAAAACCAAGCTCTTCAAAG
TCAAAGCAGGCCATCAGGCAGAGAAGCTGACTTTGATTATATATCTCTCGTTTATTCCATTGTTGATGAT
TAAGCGGCCGCTCGAGTCTAGAGGGCCCGCGGTTCGAAGGTAAGCCTATCCCTAACCCTCTCCTCGGTCT
CGATTCTACGCGTACCGGTCATCATCACCATCACCATTGAGTTTAAACCCGCTGATCAGCCTCGACTGTG
CCTTCTAAGGCCTGAGCTCGCTGATCAGCCTCGATCGAGGATCCAGACATGATAAGATACATTGATGAGT
TTGGACAAACCACAACTAGAATGCAGTGAAAAAAATGCTTTATTTGTGAAATTTGTGATGCTATTGCTTT
ATTTGTAACCATTATAAGCTGCAATAAACAAGTTAACAACAACAATTGCATTCATTTTATGTTTCAGGTT
CAGGGGGAGGTGTGGGAGGTTTTTTAAAGCAAGTAAAACCTCTACAAATGTGGTATGGCTGATTATGATC
AGTCGACCGATGCCCTTGAGAGCCTTCAACCCAGTCAGCTCCTTCCGGTGGGCGCGGGGCATGACTATCG
TCGCCGCACTTATGACTGTCTTCTTTATCATGCAACTCGTAGGACAGGTGCCGGCAGCGCTCTGGGTCAT
TTTCGGCGAGGACCGCTTTCGCTGGAGCGCGACGATGATCGGCCTGTCGCTTGCGGTATTCGGAATCTTG
CACGCCCTCGCTCAAGCCTTCGTCACTGGTCCCGCCACCAAACGTTTCGGCGAGAAGCAGGCCATTATCG
CCGGCATGGCGGCCGACGCGCTGGGCTACGTCTTGCTGGCGTTCGCGACGCGAGGCTGGATGGCCTTCCC
CATTATGATTCTTCTCGCTTCCGGCGGCATCGGGATGCCCGCGTTGCAGGCCATGCTGTCCAGGCAGGTA
GATGACGACCATCAGGGACAGCTTCAAGGATCGCTCGCGGCTCTTACCAGCCAGCAAAAGGCCAGGAACC
GTAAAAAGGCCGCGTTGCTGGCGTTTTTCCATAGGCTCCGCCCCCCTGACGAGCATCACAAAAATCGACG
CTCAAGTCAGAGGTGGCGAAACCCGACAGGACTATAAAGATACCAGGCGTTTCCCCCTGGAAGCTCCCTC
GTGCGCTCTCCTGTTCCGACCCTGCCGCTTACCGGATACCTGTCCGCCTTTCTCCCTTCGGGAAGCGTGG
CGCTTTCTCAATGCTCACGCTGTAGGTATCTCAGTTCGGTGTAGGTCGTTCGCTCCAAGCTGGGCTGTGT
GCACGAACCCCCCGTTCAGCCCGACCGCTGCGCCTTATCCGGTAACTATCGTCTTGAGTCCAACCCGGTA
AGACACGACTTATCGCCACTGGCAGCAGCCACTGGTAACAGGATTAGCAGAGCGAGGTATGTAGGCGGTG
CTACAGAGTTCTTGAAGTGGTGGCCTAACTACGGCTACACTAGAAGGACAGTATTTGGTATCTGCGCTCT
GCTGAAGCCAGTTACCTTCGGAAAAAGAGTTGGTAGCTCTTGATCCGGCAAACAAACCACCGCTGGTAGC
GGTGGTTTTTTTGTTTGCAAGCAGCAGATTACGCGCAGAAAAAAAGGATCTCAAGAAGATCCTTTGATCT
TTTCTACGGGGTCTGACGCTCAGTGGAACGAAAACTCACGTTAAGGGATTTTGGTCATGAGATTATCAAA
AAGGATCTTCACCTAGATCCTTTTAAATTAAAAATGAAGTTTTAAATCAATCTAAAGTATATATGAGTAA
ACTTGGTCTGACAGTTACCAATGCTTAATCAGTGAGGCACCTATCTCAGCGATCTGTCTATTTCGTTCAT
CCATAGTTGCCTGACTCCCCGTCGTGTAGATAACTACGATACGGGAGGGCTTACCATCTGGCCCCAGTGC
TGCAATGATACCGCGAGACCCACGCTCACCGGCTCCAGATTTATCAGCAATAAACCAGCCAGCCGGAAGG
GCCGAGCGCAGAAGTGGTCCTGCAACTTTATCCGCCTCCATCCAGTCTATTAATTGTTGCCGGGAAGCTA
GAGTAAGTAGTTCGCCAGTTAATAGTTTGCGCAACGTTGTTGCCATTGCTGCAGGCATCGTGGTGTCACG
CTCGTCGTTTGGTATGGCTTCATTCAGCTCCGGTTCCCAACGATCAAGGCGAGTTACATGATCCCCCATG
TTGTGCAAAAAAGCGGTTAGCTCCTTCGGTCCTCCGATCGTTGTCAGAAGTAAGTTGGCCGCAGTGTTAT
CACTCATGGTTATGGCAGCACTGCATAATTCTCTTACTGTCATGCCATCCGTAAGATGCTTTTCTGTGAC
TGGTGAGTACTCAACCAAGTCATTCTGAGAATAGTGTATGCGGCGACCGAGTTGCTCTTGCCCGGCGTCA
ACACGGGATAATACCGCGCCACATAGCAGAACTTTAAAAGTGCTCATCATTGGAAAACGTTCTTCGGGGC
GAAAACTCTCAAGGATCTTACCGCTGTTGAGATCCAGTTCGATGTAACCCACTCGTGCACCCAACTGATC
TTCAGCATCTTTTACTTTCACCAGCGTTTCTGGGTGAGCAAAAACAGGAAGGCAAAATGCCGCAAAAAAG
GGAATAAGGGCGACACGGAAATGTTGAATACTCATACTCTTCCTTTTTCAATATTATTGAAGCATTTATC
AGGGTTATTGTCTCATGAGCGGATACATATTTGAATGTATTTAGAAAAATAAACAAATAGGGGTTCCGCG
CACATTTCCCCGAAAAGTGCCACCTGACGTCTAAGAAACCATTATTATCATGACATTAACCTATAAAAAT
AGGCGTATCACGAGGCCCTTTCGT
Features (pLannotate 1.2.2; 11 found; start..end, strand, type, name):
     56..2568    +  promoter       Ac5 promoter: Drosophila melanogaster actin 5C promoter
   2589..2654    +  CDS            N (fragment): REGN_LAMBD - Experimental evidence at protein level: Swiss-Prot protein existence level 1. Plays a role as a transcriptional antitermination factor that allows the virus to initiate its lytic phase. Activates expression of the delayed viral early genes by modifying host RNA polymerase (RNAP) into a form that is resistant to termination signals. This antitermination function requires the host NusA protein which serves to stabilize the interaction between antitermination protein N and host RNA polymerase. From Escherichia phage lambda (Bacteriophage lambda).
   2682..2708    +  CDS            3xHA (fragment): three tandem HA epitope tags
   2709..6860    +  CDS            gw: GAWKY_DROME - Also known as GW182 From Drosophila melanogaster (Fruit fly).
   6899..6940    +  CDS            V5 tag: epitope tag from simian virus 5
   7040..7174    -  polyA_signal   SV40 poly(A) signal: SV40 polyadenylation signal
   7197..7281    -  CDS            large T antigen (fragment): large T antigen from SV40 (simian virus 40)
   7282..7752    +  CDS            TcR (fragment): tetracycline efflux protein; tet; confers resistance to tetracycline
   7796..8384    -  rep_origin     ori: high-copy-number ColE1/pMB1/pBR322/pUC origin of replication
   8555..9415    -  CDS            AmpR: β-lactamase; bla; confers resistance to ampicillin, carbenicillin, and related antibiotics
   9416..9520    -  promoter       AmpR promoter: bla
