[The description below was written by a language model from this plasmid's Addgene catalogue record and pLannotate feature annotations shown in this document.]
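Description:
pAc5.1B-lambdaN-HA-DmGW182-11xmut_G is a 9.6 kb insect expression plasmid for producing a mutant form of the Drosophila melanogaster GW182 protein (gene gw) in fly cells. The catalogue lists the backbone as unknown, although the name and feature layout point to a pAc5.1B-type vector. It is maintained in E. coli through a ColE1/pUC-type origin and selected with ampicillin via the β-lactamase gene and its own promoter. The annotation describes this origin as high-copy, whereas the catalogue entry records the plasmid as low copy. A partial tetracycline resistance fragment and a short piece of SV40 large T antigen are also annotated. These appear to be non-functional backbone remnants.

Expression is driven by the strong constitutive actin 5C promoter. The open reading frame begins with a short fragment of the bacteriophage lambda N protein, followed by an HA epitope (annotated as a fragment of 3xHA) and then the GW182 coding sequence. An SV40 polyadenylation signal lies downstream. A V5 tag is annotated after the gw sequence, but the record does not show whether it is in frame or translated. The lambda N peptide binds boxB RNA hairpins, so fusions of this kind are commonly used to tether a protein to a boxB-bearing reporter mRNA and measure its direct effect on that transcript. The HA tag allows detection of the fusion protein.

The "11xmut" label indicates eleven mutations in GW182, but the record does not specify which residues are altered or what they affect. The associated publication concerns a C-terminal silencing domain of GW182 needed for miRNA function, consistent with use in assays of miRNA-mediated silencing. The depositor sequence may be theoretical rather than verified.
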