Addgene plasmid #146429: pAc5.1B-lambdaN-HA-DmGW182-11xmut_G
Purpose: Insect Expression of DmGW182-11xmut
Depositing lab: Elisa Izaurralde. Depositing organization: Max Planck Institute for Developmental Biology. Publication: A C-terminal silencing domain in GW182 is essential for miRNA function. Eulalio A, Helms S, Fritzsch C, Fauser M, Izaurralde E. RNA. 2009 Jun;15(6):1067-77. doi: 10.1261/rna.1605509. Epub 2009 Apr 21. PubMed 19383769.
Backbone
  Vector backbone: Unknown
  Vector type: Insect Expression
Growth in bacteria
  Bacterial resistance: Ampicillin, 100 μg/mL
  Growth temperature: 37°C
  Growth strain: DH5alpha
  Copy number: Low Copy
Gene/Insert
  Gene/Insert name: DmGW182-11xmut
  Species: D. melanogaster (fly)
  Entrez Gene: gw (a.k.a. Dmel_CG31992, CG11484, CG31992, CG9905, Dmel\CG31992, GQ182, GW, GW182, Gw, Gw182, anon-EST:Posey205, dGW182, gw182)
  Cloning method: Unknown
Terms and licenses: Academic/Nonprofit Terms; Industry Terms: Not Available to Industry
Depositor comments: Plasmids from this collection were made available to the research community and donated after the lab closed. Please note that the sequence provided by the depositing laboratory may be theoretical/predicted or based on Sanger sequencing results. There may be discrepancies between sequencing results obtained by Addgene and the depositor sequence. If an Addgene verified sequence is not available, please contact before placing your order to request that our lab fully sequence the plasmid.
How to cite: pAc5.1B-lambdaN-HA-DmGW182-11xmut_G was a gift from Elisa Izaurralde (Addgene plasmid # 146429 ; http://n2t.net/addgene:146429 ; RRID:Addgene_146429)
